>Addgene plasmid #138691 | pLenti-Puro-sgMARK4 | addgene full sequence | sequence record 273111 | Addgene NGS Result
TGATGCGGTTTTGGCAGTACATCAATGGGCGTGGATAGCGGTTTGACTCACGGGGATTTCCAAGTCTCCA
CCCCATTGACGTCAATGGGAGTTTGTTTTGGCACCAAAATCAACGGGACTTTCCAAAATGTCGTAACAAC
TCCGCCCCATTGACGCAAATGGGCGGTAGGCGTGTACGGTGGGAGGTCTATATAAGCAGCGCGTTTTGCC
TGTACTGGGTCTCTCTGGTTAGACCAGATCTGAGCCTGGGAGCTCTCTGGCTAACTAGGGAACCCACTGC
TTAAGCCTCAATAAAGCTTGCCTTGAGTGCTTCAAGTAGTGTGTGCCCGTCTGTTGTGTGACTCTGGTAA
CTAGAGATCCCTCAGACCCTTTTAGTCAGTGTGGAAAATCTCTAGCAGTGGCGCCCGAACAGGGACTTGA
AAGCGAAAGGGAAACCAGAGGAGCTCTCTCGACGCAGGACTCGGCTTGCTGAAGCGCGCACGGCAAGAGG
CGAGGGGCGGCGACTGGTGAGTACGCCAAAAATTTTGACTAGCGGAGGCTAGAAGGAGAGAGATGGGTGC
GAGAGCGTCAGTATTAAGCGGGGGAGAATTAGATCGCGATGGGAAAAAATTCGGTTAAGGCCAGGGGGAA
AGAAAAAATATAAATTAAAACATATAGTATGGGCAAGCAGGGAGCTAGAACGATTCGCAGTTAATCCTGG
CCTGTTAGAAACATCAGAAGGCTGTAGACAAATACTGGGACAGCTACAACCATCCCTTCAGACAGGATCA
GAAGAACTTAGATCATTATATAATACAGTAGCAACCCTCTATTGTGTGCATCAAAGGATAGAGATAAAAG
ACACCAAGGAAGCTTTAGACAAGATAGAGGAAGAGCAAAACAAAAGTAAGACCACCGCACAGCAAGCGGC
CGCTGATCTTCAGACCTGGAGGAGGAGATATGAGGGACAATTGGAGAAGTGAATTATATAAATATAAAGT
AGTAAAAATTGAACCATTAGGAGTAGCACCCACCAAGGCAAAGAGAAGAGTGGTGCAGAGAGAAAAAAGA
GCAGTGGGAATAGGAGCTTTGTTCCTTGGGTTCTTGGGAGCAGCAGGAAGCACTATGGGCGCAGCGTCAA
TGACGCTGACGGTACAGGCCAGACAATTATTGTCTGGTATAGTGCAGCAGCAGAACAATTTGCTGAGGGC
TATTGAGGCGCAACAGCATCTGTTGCAACTCACAGTCTGGGGCATCAAGCAGCTCCAGGCAAGAATCCTG
GCTGTGGAAAGATACCTAAAGGATCAACAGCTCCTGGGGATTTGGGGTTGCTCTGGAAAACTCATTTGCA
CCACTGCTGTGCCTTGGAATGCTAGTTGGAGTAATAAATCTCTGGAACAGATTTGGAATCACACGACCTG
GATGGAGTGGGACAGAGAAATTAACAATTACACAAGCTTAATACACTCCTTAATTGAAGAATCGCAAAAC
CAGCAAGAAAAGAATGAACAAGAATTATTGGAATTAGATAAATGGGCAAGTTTGTGGAATTGGTTTAACA
TAACAAATTGGCTGTGGTATATAAAATTATTCATAATGATAGTAGGAGGCTTGGTAGGTTTAAGAATAGT
TTTTGCTGTACTTTCTATAGTGAATAGAGTTAGGCAGGGATATTCACCATTATCGTTTCAGACCCACCTC
CCAACCCCGAGGGGACCCGACAGGCCCGAAGGAATAGAAGAAGAAGGTGGAGAGAGAGACAGAGACAGAT
CCATTCGATTAGTGAACGGATCGGCACTGCGTGCGCCAATTCTGCAGACAAATGGCAGTATTCATCCACA
ATTTTAAAAGAAAAGGGGGGATTGGGGGGTACAGTGCAGGGGAAAGAATAGTAGACATAATAGCAACAGA
CATACAAACTAAAGAATTACAAAAACAAATTACAAAAATTCAAAATTTTCGGGTTTATTACAGGGACAGC
AGAGATCCAGTTTGGTTAATTAAGGTACCGAGGGCCTATTTCCCATGATTCCTTCATATTTGCATATACG
ATACAAGGCTGTTAGAGAGATAATTAGAATTAATTTGACTGTAAACACAAAGATATTAGTACAAAATACG
TGACGTAGAAAGTAATAATTTCTTGGGTAGTTTGCAGTTTTAAAATTATGTTTTAAAATGGACTATCATA
TGCTTACCGTAACTTGAAAGTATTTCGATTTCTTGGCTTTATATATCTTGTGGAAAGGACGAAACACCGT
TGAGGTTGTGCCCGTCGAAGTTTTAGAGCTAGAAATAGCAAGTTAAAATAAGGCTAGTCCGTTATCAACT
TGAAAAAGTGGCACCGAGTCGGTGCTTTTTTGAATTCGCTAGCTAGGTCTTGAAAGGAGTGGGAATTGGC
TCCGGTGCCCGTCAGTGGGCAGAGCGCACATCGCCCACAGTCCCCGAGAAGTTGGGGGGAGGGGTCGGCA
ATTGATCCGGTGCCTAGAGAAGGTGGCGCGGGGTAAACTGGGAAAGTGATGTCGTGTACTGGCTCCGCCT
TTTTCCCGAGGGTGGGGGAGAACCGTATATAAGTGCAGTAGTCGCCGTGAACGTTCTTTTTCGCAACGGG
TTTGCCGCCAGAACACAGGACCGGTTCTAGAGCGCTGCCACCATGGACAAGAAGTACAGCATCGGCCTGG
ACATCGGCACCAACTCTGTGGGCTGGGCCGTGATCACCGACGAGTACAAGGTGCCCAGCAAGAAATTCAA
GGTGCTGGGCAACACCGACCGGCACAGCATCAAGAAGAACCTGATCGGAGCCCTGCTGTTCGACAGCGGC
GAAACAGCCGAGGCCACCCGGCTGAAGAGAACCGCCAGAAGAAGATACACCAGACGGAAGAACCGGATCT
GCTATCTGCAAGAGATCTTCAGCAACGAGATGGCCAAGGTGGACGACAGCTTCTTCCACAGACTGGAAGA
GTCCTTCCTGGTGGAAGAGGATAAGAAGCACGAGCGGCACCCCATCTTCGGCAACATCGTGGACGAGGTG
GCCTACCACGAGAAGTACCCCACCATCTACCACCTGAGAAAGAAACTGGTGGACAGCACCGACAAGGCCG
ACCTGCGGCTGATCTATCTGGCCCTGGCCCACATGATCAAGTTCCGGGGCCACTTCCTGATCGAGGGCGA
CCTGAACCCCGACAACAGCGACGTGGACAAGCTGTTCATCCAGCTGGTGCAGACCTACAACCAGCTGTTC
GAGGAAAACCCCATCAACGCCAGCGGCGTGGACGCCAAGGCCATCCTGTCTGCCAGACTGAGCAAGAGCA
GACGGCTGGAAAATCTGATCGCCCAGCTGCCCGGCGAGAAGAAGAATGGCCTGTTCGGAAACCTGATTGC
CCTGAGCCTGGGCCTGACCCCCAACTTCAAGAGCAACTTCGACCTGGCCGAGGATGCCAAACTGCAGCTG
AGCAAGGACACCTACGACGACGACCTGGACAACCTGCTGGCCCAGATCGGCGACCAGTACGCCGACCTGT
TTCTGGCCGCCAAGAACCTGTCCGACGCCATCCTGCTGAGCGACATCCTGAGAGTGAACACCGAGATCAC
CAAGGCCCCCCTGAGCGCCTCTATGATCAAGAGATACGACGAGCACCACCAGGACCTGACCCTGCTGAAA
GCTCTCGTGCGGCAGCAGCTGCCTGAGAAGTACAAAGAGATTTTCTTCGACCAGAGCAAGAACGGCTACG
CCGGCTACATTGACGGCGGAGCCAGCCAGGAAGAGTTCTACAAGTTCATCAAGCCCATCCTGGAAAAGAT
GGACGGCACCGAGGAACTGCTCGTGAAGCTGAACAGAGAGGACCTGCTGCGGAAGCAGCGGACCTTCGAC
AACGGCAGCATCCCCCACCAGATCCACCTGGGAGAGCTGCACGCCATTCTGCGGCGGCAGGAAGATTTTT
ACCCATTCCTGAAGGACAACCGGGAAAAGATCGAGAAGATCCTGACCTTCCGCATCCCCTACTACGTGGG
CCCTCTGGCCAGGGGAAACAGCAGATTCGCCTGGATGACCAGAAAGAGCGAGGAAACCATCACCCCCTGG
AACTTCGAGGAAGTGGTGGACAAGGGCGCTTCCGCCCAGAGCTTCATCGAGCGGATGACCAACTTCGATA
AGAACCTGCCCAACGAGAAGGTGCTGCCCAAGCACAGCCTGCTGTACGAGTACTTCACCGTGTATAACGA
GCTGACCAAAGTGAAATACGTGACCGAGGGAATGAGAAAGCCCGCCTTCCTGAGCGGCGAGCAGAAAAAG
GCCATCGTGGACCTGCTGTTCAAGACCAACCGGAAAGTGACCGTGAAGCAGCTGAAAGAGGACTACTTCA
AGAAAATCGAGTGCTTCGACTCCGTGGAAATCTCCGGCGTGGAAGATCGGTTCAACGCCTCCCTGGGCAC
ATACCACGATCTGCTGAAAATTATCAAGGACAAGGACTTCCTGGACAATGAGGAAAACGAGGACATTCTG
GAAGATATCGTGCTGACCCTGACACTGTTTGAGGACAGAGAGATGATCGAGGAACGGCTGAAAACCTATG
CCCACCTGTTCGACGACAAAGTGATGAAGCAGCTGAAGCGGCGGAGATACACCGGCTGGGGCAGGCTGAG
CCGGAAGCTGATCAACGGCATCCGGGACAAGCAGTCCGGCAAGACAATCCTGGATTTCCTGAAGTCCGAC
GGCTTCGCCAACAGAAACTTCATGCAGCTGATCCACGACGACAGCCTGACCTTTAAAGAGGACATCCAGA
AAGCCCAGGTGTCCGGCCAGGGCGATAGCCTGCACGAGCACATTGCCAATCTGGCCGGCAGCCCCGCCAT
TAAGAAGGGCATCCTGCAGACAGTGAAGGTGGTGGACGAGCTCGTGAAAGTGATGGGCCGGCACAAGCCC
GAGAACATCGTGATCGAAATGGCCAGAGAGAACCAGACCACCCAGAAGGGACAGAAGAACAGCCGCGAGA
GAATGAAGCGGATCGAAGAGGGCATCAAAGAGCTGGGCAGCCAGATCCTGAAAGAACACCCCGTGGAAAA
CACCCAGCTGCAGAACGAGAAGCTGTACCTGTACTACCTGCAGAATGGGCGGGATATGTACGTGGACCAG
GAACTGGACATCAACCGGCTGTCCGACTACGATGTGGACCATATCGTGCCTCAGAGCTTTCTGAAGGACG
ACTCCATCGACAACAAGGTGCTGACCAGAAGCGACAAGAACCGGGGCAAGAGCGACAACGTGCCCTCCGA
AGAGGTCGTGAAGAAGATGAAGAACTACTGGCGGCAGCTGCTGAACGCCAAGCTGATTACCCAGAGAAAG
TTCGACAATCTGACCAAGGCCGAGAGAGGCGGCCTGAGCGAACTGGATAAGGCCGGCTTCATCAAGAGAC
AGCTGGTGGAAACCCGGCAGATCACAAAGCACGTGGCACAGATCCTGGACTCCCGGATGAACACTAAGTA
CGACGAGAATGACAAGCTGATCCGGGAAGTGAAAGTGATCACCCTGAAGTCCAAGCTGGTGTCCGATTTC
CGGAAGGATTTCCAGTTTTACAAAGTGCGCGAGATCAACAACTACCACCACGCCCACGACGCCTACCTGA
ACGCCGTCGTGGGAACCGCCCTGATCAAAAAGTACCCTAAGCTGGAAAGCGAGTTCGTGTACGGCGACTA
CAAGGTGTACGACGTGCGGAAGATGATCGCCAAGAGCGAGCAGGAAATCGGCAAGGCTACCGCCAAGTAC
TTCTTCTACAGCAACATCATGAACTTTTTCAAGACCGAGATTACCCTGGCCAACGGCGAGATCCGGAAGC
GGCCTCTGATCGAGACAAACGGCGAAACCGGGGAGATCGTGTGGGATAAGGGCCGGGATTTTGCCACCGT
GCGGAAAGTGCTGAGCATGCCCCAAGTGAATATCGTGAAAAAGACCGAGGTGCAGACAGGCGGCTTCAGC
AAAGAGTCTATCCTGCCCAAGAGGAACAGCGATAAGCTGATCGCCAGAAAGAAGGACTGGGACCCTAAGA
AGTACGGCGGCTTCGACAGCCCCACCGTGGCCTATTCTGTGCTGGTGGTGGCCAAAGTGGAAAAGGGCAA
GTCCAAGAAACTGAAGAGTGTGAAAGAGCTGCTGGGGATCACCATCATGGAAAGAAGCAGCTTCGAGAAG
AATCCCATCGACTTTCTGGAAGCCAAGGGCTACAAAGAAGTGAAAAAGGACCTGATCATCAAGCTGCCTA
AGTACTCCCTGTTCGAGCTGGAAAACGGCCGGAAGAGAATGCTGGCCTCTGCCGGCGAACTGCAGAAGGG
AAACGAACTGGCCCTGCCCTCCAAATATGTGAACTTCCTGTACCTGGCCAGCCACTATGAGAAGCTGAAG
GGCTCCCCCGAGGATAATGAGCAGAAACAGCTGTTTGTGGAACAGCACAAGCACTACCTGGACGAGATCA
TCGAGCAGATCAGCGAGTTCTCCAAGAGAGTGATCCTGGCCGACGCTAATCTGGACAAAGTGCTGTCCGC
CTACAACAAGCACCGGGATAAGCCCATCAGAGAGCAGGCCGAGAATATCATCCACCTGTTTACCCTGACC
AATCTGGGAGCCCCTGCCGCCTTCAAGTACTTTGACACCACCATCGACCGGAAGAGGTACACCAGCACCA
AAGAGGTGCTGGACGCCACCCTGATCCACCAGAGCATCACCGGCCTGTACGAGACACGGATCGACCTGTC
TCAGCTGGGAGGCGACAAGCGACCTGCCGCCACAAAGAAGGCTGGACAGGCTAAGAAGAAGAAAGATTAC
AAAGACGATGACGATAAGGGATCCGGCGCAACAAACTTCTCTCTGCTGAAACAAGCCGGAGATGTCGAAG
AGAATCCTGGACCGACCGAGTACAAGCCCACGGTGCGCCTCGCCACCCGCGACGACGTCCCCAGGGCCGT
ACGCACCCTCGCCGCCGCGTTCGCCGACTACCCCGCCACGCGCCACACCGTCGATCCGGACCGCCACATC
GAGCGGGTCACCGAGCTGCAAGAACTCTTCCTCACGCGCGTCGGGCTCGACATCGGCAAGGTGTGGGTCG
CGGACGACGGCGCCGCGGTGGCGGTCTGGACCACGCCGGAGAGCGTCGAAGCGGGGGCGGTGTTCGCCGA
GATCGGCCCGCGCATGGCCGAGTTGAGCGGTTCCCGGCTGGCCGCGCAGCAACAGATGGAAGGCCTCCTG
GCGCCGCACCGGCCCAAGGAGCCCGCGTGGTTCCTGGCCACCGTCGGAGTCTCGCCCGACCACCAGGGCA
AGGGTCTGGGCAGCGCCGTCGTGCTCCCCGGAGTGGAGGCGGCCGAGCGCGCCGGGGTGCCCGCCTTCCT
GGAGACCTCCGCGCCCCGCAACCTCCCCTTCTACGAGCGGCTCGGCTTCACCGTCACCGCCGACGTCGAG
GTGCCCGAAGGACCGCGCACCTGGTGCATGACCCGCAAGCCCGGTGCCTGAACGCGTTAAGTCGACAATC
AACCTCTGGATTACAAAATTTGTGAAAGATTGACTGGTATTCTTAACTATGTTGCTCCTTTTACGCTATG
TGGATACGCTGCTTTAATGCCTTTGTATCATGCTATTGCTTCCCGTATGGCTTTCATTTTCTCCTCCTTG
TATAAATCCTGGTTGCTGTCTCTTTATGAGGAGTTGTGGCCCGTTGTCAGGCAACGTGGCGTGGTGTGCA
CTGTGTTTGCTGACGCAACCCCCACTGGTTGGGGCATTGCCACCACCTGTCAGCTCCTTTCCGGGACTTT
CGCTTTCCCCCTCCCTATTGCCACGGCGGAACTCATCGCCGCCTGCCTTGCCCGCTGCTGGACAGGGGCT
CGGCTGTTGGGCACTGACAATTCCGTGGTGTTGTCGGGGAAATCATCGTCCTTTCCTTGGCTGCTCGCCT
GTGTTGCCACCTGGATTCTGCGCGGGACGTCCTTCTGCTACGTCCCTTCGGCCCTCAATCCAGCGGACCT
TCCTTCCCGCGGCCTGCTGCCGGCTCTGCGGCCTCTTCCGCGTCTTCGCCTTCGCCCTCAGACGAGTCGG
ATCTCCCTTTGGGCCGCCTCCCCGCGTCGACTTTAAGACCAATGACTTACAAGGCAGCTGTAGATCTTAG
CCACTTTTTAAAAGAAAAGGGGGGACTGGAAGGGCTAATTCACTCCCAACGAAGACAAGATCTGCTTTTT
GCTTGTACTGGGTCTCTCTGGTTAGACCAGATCTGAGCCTGGGAGCTCTCTGGCTAACTAGGGAACCCAC
TGCTTAAGCCTCAATAAAGCTTGCCTTGAGTGCTTCAAGTAGTGTGTGCCCGTCTGTTGTGTGACTCTGG
TAACTAGAGATCCCTCAGACCCTTTTAGTCAGTGTGGAAAATCTCTAGCAGGGCCCGTTTAAACCCGCTG
ATCAGCCTCGACTGTGCCTTCTAGTTGCCAGCCATCTGTTGTTTGCCCCTCCCCCGTGCCTTCCTTGACC
CTGGAAGGTGCCACTCCCACTGTCCTTTCCTAATAAAATGAGGAAATTGCATCGCATTGTCTGAGTAGGT
GTCATTCTATTCTGGGGGGTGGGGTGGGGCAGGACAGCAAGGGGGAGGATTGGGAAGACAATAGCAGGCA
TGCTGGGGATGCGGTGGGCTCTATGGCTTCTGAGGCGGAAAGAACCAGCTGGGGCTCTAGGGGGTATCCC
C
[124 nt withheld, positions 8682-8805]
C
[91 nt withheld, positions 8807-8897]
A
[49 nt withheld, positions 8899-8947]
CCTTTGACGTTGGAGTCCACGTTCTTT
[37 nt withheld, positions 8975-9011]
ACCCTATCTCGGTCTATTCTTTTGATTTATAAGGGATTTTGCCGATTTCGGCCTATTGGTTAAAAAATGA
GCTGATTTAACAAAAATTTAACGCGAATTAATTCTGTGGAATGTGTGTCAGTTAGGGTGTGGAAAGTCCC
CAGGCTCCCCAGCAGGCAGAAGTATGCAAAGCATGCATCTCAATTAGTCAGCAACCAGGTGTGGAAAGTC
CCCAGGCTCCCCAGCAGGCAGAAGTATGCAAAGCATGCATCTCAATTAGTCAGCAACCATAGTCCCGCCC
CTAACTCCGCCCATCCCGCCCCTAACTCCGCCCAGTTCCGCCCATTCTCCGCCCCATGGCTGACTAATTT
TTTTTATTTATGCAGAGGCCGAGGCCGCCTCTGCCTCTGAGCTATTCCAGAAGTAGTGAGGAGGCTTTTT
TGGAGGCCTAGGCTTTTGCAAAAAGCTCCCGGGAGCTTGTATATCCATTTTCGGATCTGATCAGCACGTG
TTGACAATTAATCATCGGCATAGTATATCGGCATAGTATAATACGACAAGGTGAGGAACTAAACCATGGC
CAAGTTGACCAGTGCCGTTCCGGTGCTCACCGCGCGCGACGTCGCCGGAGCGGTCGAGTTCTGGACCGAC
CGGCTCGGGTTCTCCCGGGACTTCGTGGAGGACGACTTCGCCGGTGTGGTCCGGGACGACGTGACCCTGT
TCATCAGCGCGGTCCAGGACCAGGTGGTGCCGGACAACACCCTGGCCTGGGTGTGGGTGCGCGGCCTGGA
CGAGCTGTACGCCGAGTGGTCGGAGGTCGTGTCCACGAACTTCCGGGACGCCTCCGGGCCGGCCATGACC
GAGATCGGCGAGCAGCCGTGGGGGCGGGAGTTCGCCCTGCGCGACCCGGCCGGCAACTGCGTGCACTTCG
TGGCCGAGGAGCAGGACTGACACGTGCTACGAGATTTCGATTCCACCGCCGCCTTCTATGAAAGGTTGGG
CTTCGGAATCGTTTTCCGGGACGCCGGCTGGATGATCCTCCAGCGCGGGGATCTCATGCTGGAGTTCTTC
GCCCACCCCAACTTGTTTATTGCAGCTTATAATGGTTACAAATAAAGCAATAGCATCACAAATTTCACAA
ATAAAGCATTTTTTTCACTGCATTCTAGTTGTGGTTTGTCCAAACTCATCAATGTATCTTATCATGTCTG
TATACCGTCGACCTCTAGCTAGAGCTTGGCGTAATCATGGTCATAGCTGTTTCCTGTGTGAAATTGTTAT
CCGCTCACAATTCCACACAACATACGAGCCGGAAGCATAAAGTGTAAAGCCTGGGGTGCCTAATGAGTGA
GCTAACTCACATTAATTGCGTTGCGCTCACTGCCCGCTTTCCAGTCGGGAAACCTGTCGTGCCAGCTGCA
TTAATGAATCGGCCAACGCGCGGGGAGAGGCGGTTTGCGTATTGGGCGCTCTTCCGCTTCCTCGCTCACT
GACTCGCTGCGCTCGGTCGTTCGGCTGCGGCGAGCGGTATCAGCTCACTCAAAGGCGGTAATACGGTTAT
CCACAGAATCAGGGGATAACGCAGGAAAGAACATGTGAGCAAAAGGCCAGCAAAAGGCCAGGAACCGTAA
AAAGGCCGCGTTGCTGGCGTTTTTCCATAGGCTCCGCCCCCCTGACGAGCATCACAAAAATCGACGCTCA
AGTCAGAGGTGGCGAAACCCGACAGGACTATAAAGATACCAGGCGTTTCCCCCTGGAAGCTCCCTCGTGC
GCTCTCCTGTTCCGACCCTGCCGCTTACCGGATACCTGTCCGCCTTTCTCCCTTCGGGAAGCGTGGCGCT
TTCTCATAGCTCACGCTGTAGGTATCTCAGTTCGGTGTAGGTCGTTCGCTCCAAGCTGGGCTGTGTGCAC
GAACCCCCCGTTCAGCCCGACCGCTGCGCCTTATCCGGTAACTATCGTCTTGAGTCCAACCCGGTAAGAC
ACGACTTATCGCCACTGGCAGCAGCCACTGGTAACAGGATTAGCAGAGCGAGGTATGTAGGCGGTGCTAC
AGAGTTCTTGAAGTGGTGGCCTAACTACGGCTACACTAGAAGAACAGTATTTGGTATCTGCGCTCTGCTG
AAGCCAGTTACCTTCGGAAAAAGAGTTGGTAGCTCTTGATCCGGCAAACAAACCACCGCTGGTAGCGGTG
GTTTTTTTGTTTGCAAGCAGCAGATTACGCGCAGAAAAAAAGGATCTCAAGAAGATCCTTTGATCTTTTC
TACGGGGTCTGACGCTCAGTGGAACGAAAACTCACGTTAAGGGATTTTGGTCATGAGATTATCAAAAAGG
ATCTTCACCTAGATCCTTTTAAATTAAAAATGAAGTTTTAAATCAATCTAAAGTATATATGAGTAAACTT
GGTCTGACAGTTACCAATGCTTAATCAGTGAGGCACCTATCTCAGCGATCTGTCTATTTCGTTCATCCAT
AGTTGCCTGACTCCCCGTCGTGTAGATAACTACGATACGGGAGGGCTTACCATCTGGCCCCAGTGCTGCA
ATGATACCGCGAGACCCACGCTCACCGGCTCCAGATTTATCAGCAATAAACCAGCCAGCCGGAAGGGCCG
AGCGCAGAAGTGGTCCTGCAACTTTATCCGCCTCCATCCAGTCTATTAATTGTTGCCGGGAAGCTAGAGT
AAGTAGTTCGCCAGTTAATAGTTTGCGCAACGTTGTTGCCATTGCTACAGGCATCGTGGTGTCACGCTCG
TCGTTTGGTATGGCTTCATTCAGCTCCGGTTCCCAACGATCAAGGCGAGTTACATGATCCCCCATGTTGT
GCAAAAAAGCGGTTAGCTCCTTCGGTCCTCCGATCGTTGTCAGAAGTAAGTTGGCCGCAGTGTTATCACT
CATGGTTATGGCAGCACTGCATAATTCTCTTACTGTCATGCCATCCGTAAGATGCTTTTCTGTGACTGGT
GAGTACTCAACCAAGTCATTCTGAGAATAGTGTATGCGGCGACCGAGTTGCTCTTGCCCGGCGTCAATAC
GGGATAATACCGCGCCACATAGCAGAACTTTAAAAGTGCTCATCATTGGAAAACGTTCTTCGGGGCGAAA
ACTCTCAAGGATCTTACCGCTGTTGAGATCCAGTTCGATGTAACCCACTCGTGCACCCAACTGATCTTCA
GCATCTTTTACTTTCACCAGCGTTTCTGGGTGAGCAAAAACAGGAAGGCAAAATGCCGCAAAAAAGGGAA
TAAGGGCGACACGGAAATGTTGAATACTCATACTCTTCCTTTTTCAATATTATTGAAGCATTTATCAGGG
TTATTGTCTCATGAGCGGATACATATTTGAATGTATTTAGAAAAATAAACAAATAGGGGTTCCGCGCACA
TTTCCCCGAAAAGTGCCACCTGACGTCGACGGATCGGGAGATCTCCCGATCCCCTATGGTGCACTCTCAG
TACAATCTGCTCTGATGCCGCATAGTTAAGCCAGTATCTGCTCCCTGCTTGTGTGTTGGAGGTCGCTGAG
TAGTGCGCGAGCAAAATTTAAGCTACAACAAGGCAAGGCTTGACCGACAATTGCATGAAGAATCTGCTTA
GGGTTAGGCGTTTTGCGCTGCTTCGCGATGTACGGGCCAGATATACGCGTTGACATTGATTATTGACTAG
TTATTAATAGTAATCAATTACGGGGTCATTAGTTCATAGCCCATATATGGAGTTCCGCGTTACATAACTT
ACGGTAAATGGCCCGCCTGGCTGACCGCCCAACGACCCCCGCCCATTGACGTCAATAATGACGTATGTTC
CCATAGTAACGCCAATAGGGACTTTCCATTGACGTCAATGGGTGGAGTATTTACGGTAAACTGCCCACTT
GGCAGTACATCAAGTGTATCATATGCCAAGTACGCCCCCTATTGACGTCAATGACGGTAAATGGCCCGCC
TGGCATTATGCCCAGTACATGACCTTATGGGACTTTCCTACTTGGCAGTACATCTACGTATTAGTCATCG
CTATTACCATGG
Features (pLannotate 1.2.2; 33 found; start..end, strand, type, name):
    217..397     +  LTR            5' LTR (truncated): truncated 5' long terminal repeat (LTR) from HIV-1
    444..569     +  misc_feature   HIV-1 Ψ: packaging signal of human immunodeficiency virus type 1
    553..916     +  CDS            HIV-1 gag (fragment): gag protein from human immunodeficiency virus 1; gag
   1062..1295    +  misc_feature   RRE: The Rev response element (RRE) of HIV-1 allows for Rev-dependent mRNA export from the nucleus to the cytoplasm.
   1672..1772    +  CDS            Rev (fragment): human immunodeficiency virus 1 (HIV-1) Rev protein; rev; enhances nuclear export of unspliced and incompletely spliced viral mRNAs
   1822..1939    +  misc_feature   cPPT/CTS: central polypurine tract and central termination sequence of HIV-1
   1990..2230    +  promoter       U6 promoter: RNA polymerase III promoter for human U6 snRNA
   2260..2335    +  misc_RNA       gRNA scaffold: guide RNA scaffold for the Streptococcus pyogenes CRISPR/Cas9 system
   2353..2371    +  CDS            small t antigen (fragment): SV40 (simian virus 40) small t antigen
   2397..2608    +  promoter       EF-1α core promoter: core promoter for human elongation factor EF-1α
   2633..6736    +  CDS            Cas9: Cas9 (Csn1) endonuclease from the Streptococcus pyogenes Type II CRISPR/Cas system generates RNA-guided double strand breaks in DNA
   6874..7471    +  CDS            PuroR (fragment): puromycin N-acetyltransferase; pac from Streptomyces; confers resistance to puromycin
   7487..8075    +  misc_feature   WPRE: woodchuck hepatitis virus posttranscriptional regulatory element
   8126..8145    +  misc_feature   cPPT/CTS (fragment): central polypurine tract and central termination sequence of HIV-1
   8147..8380    +  LTR            3' LTR (ΔU3): self-inactivating 3' long terminal repeat (LTR) from HIV-1
   8412..8636    +  polyA_signal   bGH poly(A) signal: bovine growth hormone polyadenylation signal
   8640..8661    +  promoter       SV40 promoter (fragment): SV40 enhancer and early promoter
   8682..9110    +  rep_origin     f1 ori (sequence partly withheld): f1 bacteriophage origin of replication; arrow indicates direction of (+) strand synthesis
   9124..9453    +  promoter       SV40 promoter: SV40 enhancer and early promoter
   9501..9548    +  promoter       EM7 promoter: synthetic bacterial promoter&nbsp
   9567..9941    +  CDS            BleoR: antibiotic-binding protein; Sh ble from Streptoalloteichus hindustanus; confers resistance to bleomycin, phleomycin, and Zeocin™
   9951..10076   +  CDS            ble (fragment): BLE_KLEPN - Experimental evidence at protein level: Swiss-Prot protein existence level 1. Binding protein with a strong affinity to the bleomycin family of antibiotics. Binds to CL990; an antimitotic-antibiotic compound. From Klebsiella pneumoniae.
  10071..10192   +  polyA_signal   SV40 poly(A) signal: SV40 polyadenylation signal
  10263..10285   -  protein_bind   lac operator (fragment): The lac repressor binds to the lac operator to inhibit transcription in E. coli. This inhibition can be relieved by adding lactose or isopropyl-β-D-thiogalactopyranoside (IPTG). lac repressor encoded by lacI
  10289..10319   -  promoter       lac promoter: promoter for the E. coli lac operon
  10334..10355   -  protein_bind   CAP binding site: CAP binding activates transcription in the presence of cAMP. E. coli catabolite activator protein
  10368..10460   -  CDS            lacI (fragment): lac repressor; lacI; The lac repressor binds to the lac operator to inhibit transcription in E. coli. This inhibition can be relieved by adding lactose or isopropyl-β-D-thiogalactopyranoside (IPTG).
  10643..11231   -  rep_origin     ori: high-copy-number ColE1/pMB1/pBR322/pUC origin of replication
  11402..12262   -  CDS            AmpR: β-lactamase; bla; confers resistance to ampicillin, carbenicillin, and related antibiotics
  12263..12367   -  promoter       AmpR promoter: bla
  12426..12478   -  misc_feature   bom (fragment): basis of mobility region from pBR322
  12633..13012   +  enhancer       CMV enhancer: human cytomegalovirus immediate early enhancer
  13013..199     +  promoter       CMV promoter (across the origin): human cytomegalovirus (CMV) immediate early promoter
