[The description below was written by a language model from this plasmid's Addgene catalogue record and pLannotate feature annotations shown in this document.]
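Description:
pLenti-Puro-sgMARK4 is a third-generation-style, self-inactivating HIV-1 lentiviral transfer plasmid built on the pLentiCRISPR v2 backbone. It delivers both a single guide RNA against human MARK4 and Streptococcus pyogenes Cas9 from one vector. In bacteria it is maintained as a high-copy plasmid through a ColE1/pUC-type origin and selected with ampicillin via β-lactamase. An f1 origin is also present. Outside the viral region, the backbone carries an SV40/EM7-driven bleomycin/Zeocin resistance cassette with an SV40 polyadenylation signal.

The viral genome is transcribed from a CMV enhancer/promoter fused to a truncated 5' LTR. It contains the Ψ packaging signal with an adjoining gag fragment, the Rev response element for Rev-dependent nuclear export, and the cPPT/CTS, which aids nuclear import of the reverse-transcribed genome. It ends in a ΔU3 3' LTR, which inactivates LTR promoter activity after integration, followed by a bGH polyadenylation signal. Within this frame, a human U6 RNA polymerase III promoter drives the MARK4-targeting spacer joined to the S. pyogenes gRNA scaffold.

Downstream, an EF-1α core promoter drives the Cas9 coding sequence, followed by a puromycin N-acetyltransferase sequence for selecting transduced mammalian cells. The linker between Cas9 and PuroR is not annotated in the feature table. A WPRE follows to enhance transcript expression.

The construct is intended for packaging into lentivirus and for Cas9-mediated disruption of MARK4 in human cells. It was deposited with a study of AMPK-related kinases acting downstream of LKB1 in non-small-cell lung cancer.
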