Addgene plasmid #138691: pLenti-Puro-sgMARK4
Purpose: Expresses a human MARK4-targeting sgRNA and Cas9
Depositing lab: Reuben Shaw. Depositing organization: Salk Institute for Biological Studies. Publication: The AMPK-Related Kinases SIK1 and SIK3 Mediate Key Tumor-Suppressive Effects of LKB1 in NSCLC. Hollstein PE, Eichner LJ, Brun SN, Kamireddy A, Svensson RU, Vera LI, Ross DS, Rymoff TJ, Hutchins A, Galvez HM, Williams AE, Shokhirev MN, Screaton RA, Berdeaux R, Shaw RJ. Cancer Discov. 2019 Nov;9(11):1606-1627. doi: 10.1158/2159-8290.CD-18-1261. Epub 2019 Jul 26. PubMed 31350328.
Backbone
  Vector backbone: pLentiCRISPR v2
  Vector type: Lentiviral
Growth in bacteria
  Bacterial resistance: Ampicillin, 100 μg/mL
  Growth temperature: 37°C
  Growth strain: NEB Stable
  Copy number: High Copy
Gene/Insert
  Gene/Insert name: sgMARK4 human
  gRNA/shRNA sequence: TTGAGGTTGTGCCCGTCGAA
  Species: H. sapiens (human)
  Entrez Gene: MARK4 (a.k.a. MARK4L, MARK4S, MARKL1, MARKL1L, PAR-1D)
  Promoter: hU6
  Cloning method: Restriction Enzyme; 5′ cloning site unknown (unknown if destroyed)
Terms and licenses: Academic/Nonprofit Terms; Industry Terms: Not Available to Industry
How to cite: pLenti-Puro-sgMARK4 was a gift from Reuben Shaw (Addgene plasmid # 138691 ; http://n2t.net/addgene:138691 ; RRID:Addgene_138691)
