>Addgene plasmid #138691 | pLenti-Puro-sgMARK4 | depositor partial sequence | sequence record 268015 | hU6 FWD Sequence
CCCGTAGTCGATTCTTGGCTTTATATATCTTGTGGAAGGACGAAACACCGTTGAGGTTGTGCCCGTCGAA
GTTTTAGAGCTAGAAATAGCAAGTTAAAATAAGGCTAGTCCGTTATCAACTTGAAAAAGTGGCACCGAGT
CGGTGCTTTTTTGAATTCGCTAGCTAGGTCTTGAAAGGAGTGGGAATTGGCTCCGGTGCCCGTCAGTGGG
CAGAGCGCACATCGCCCACAGTCCCCGAGAAGTTGGGGGGAGGGGTCGGCAATTGATCCGGTGCCTAGAG
AAGGTGGCGCGGGGTAAACTGGGAAAGTGATGTCGTGTACTGGCTCCGCCTTTTTCCCGAGGGTGGGGGA
GAACCGTATATAAGTGCAGTAGTCGCCGTGAACGTTCTTTTTCGCAACGGGTTTGCCGCCAGAACACAGG
ACCGGTTCTAGAGCGCTGCCACCATGGACAAGAAGTACAGCATCGGCCTGGACATCGGCACCAACTCTGT
GGGCTGGGCCGTGATCACCGACGAGTACAAGGTGCCCAGCAAGAAATTCAAGGTGCTGGGCAACACCGAC
CGGCACAGCATCAAGAAGAACCTGATCGGAGCCCTGCTGTTCGACAGCGGCGAAACAGCCGAGGCCACCC
GGCTGAAGAGAACCGCCAGAAGAAGATACACCAGACGGAAGAACCGGATCTGCTATCTGCAAGAGATCTT
CAGCAACGAGATGGCCAAGGTGGACGACAGCTTCTTCCACAGACTGGAAGAGTCCTTCCTGGTGGAAGAG
GATAAGAAGCACGAGCGGCACCCCATCTTCGGCAACATCGTGGACGAGGTGGCCTACCACGAGAAGTACC
CCACCATCTACCACCTGAGAAAGAAACTGGTGGACAGCACCGACAAGGCCGACCTGCGGCTGATCTATCT
GGCCCTGGCCCACATGATCAAGTTCCGGGCCACTTCCTGATCGAGGGCGACCTGAACCCCGACAACAGCG
ACGTGGACAGCTGTTCATCCAGCTGGTGCAGACCTACACCAGCTGTTCGAGAAACCCATCACGCAGCGCG
TGACGCAGCATCTGTCTGCAGACTGAGCAGAGCAGACGCTGAAATCTGATCGCCAGCTGCCCGGCGAGAA
GAGATTGNCTGTCCGGANCTGATGCCCTGAGCCTGCNTGACCCCACTCAGAGCANNCGANNNCNGATGCC
AACTGCACTGACCAGNNCCTCAGAACGACGACTGGAACAACNNNN
